>Addgene plasmid #194321 | pGTag Hygro EGFP nLAP -1 | addgene full sequence | sequence record 384113 | Addgene NGS Result
CGACGTTGTAAAACGACGGCCAGTGAGCGCGCGTAATACGACTCACTATAGGGCGAATTGGAGCTACCCG
CATTACCCTGTTATCCCTAAGATCCGACTATTTCCCATGATTCCTTCATATTTGCATATACGATACAAGG
CTGTTAGAGAGATAATTAGAATTAATTTGACTGTAAACACAAAGATATTAGTACAAAATACGTGACGTAG
AAAGTAATAATTTCTTGGGTAGTTTGCAGTTTTAAAATTATGTTTTAAAATGGACTATCATATGCTTACC
GTAACTTGAAAGTATTTCGATTTCTTGGCTTTATATATCTTGTGGAAAGGACGAAACACCGGTATGTCGG
GAACCTCTCCGTTTTAGAGCTAGAAATAGCAAGTTAAAATAAGGCTAGTCCGTTATCAACTTGAAAAAGT
GGCACCGAGTCGGTGCTTTTTTGAATTCAGATCTTACATTTCAGGACATCTAGCTTATCGATACCGTCAT
CTACCCTGGAGAGGTTCCCGACATACCTAAAGTACCACCATGAAAAAGCCTGAACTCACCGCGACGTCTG
TCGAGAAGTTTCTGATCGAAAAGTTCGACAGCGTCTCCGACCTGATGCAGCTCTCGGAGGGCGAAGAATC
TCGTGCTTTCAGCTTCGATGTAGGAGGGCGTGGATATGTCCTGCGGGTAAATAGCTGCGCCGATGGTTTC
TACAAAGATCGTTATGTTTATCGGCACTTTGCATCGGCCGCGCTCCCGATTCCGGAAGTGCTTGACATTG
GGGAATTCAGCGAGAGCCTGACCTATTGCATCTCCCGCCGTGCACAGGGTGTCACGTTGCAAGACCTGCC
TGAAACCGAACTGCCCGCTGTTCTGCAGCCGGTCGCGGAGGCCATGGATGCGATCGCTGCGGCCGATCTT
AGCCAGACGAGCGGGTTCGGCCCATTCGGACCGCAAGGAATCGGTCAATACACTACATGGCGTGATTTCA
TATGCGCGATTGCTGATCCCCATGTGTATCACTGGCAAACTGTGATGGACGACACCGTCAGTGCGTCCGT
CGCGCAGGCTCTCGATGAGCTGATGCTTTGGGCCGAGGACTGCCCCGAAGTCCGGCACCTCGTGCACGCG
GATTTCGGCTCCAACAATGTCCTGACGGACAATGGCCGCATAACAGCGGTCATTGACTGGAGCGAGGCGA
TGTTCGGGGATTCCCAATACGAGGTCGCCAACATCTTCTTCTGGAGGCCGTGGTTGGCTTGTATGGAGCA
GCAGACGCGCTACTTCGAGCGGAGGCATCCGGAGCTTGCAGGATCGCCGCGGCTCCGGGCGTATATGCTC
CGCATTGGTCTTGACCAACTCTATCAGAGCTTGGTTGACGGCAATTTCGATGATGCAGCTTGGGCGCAGG
GTCGATGCGACGCAATCGTCCGATCCGGAGCCGGGACTGTCGGGCGTACACAAATCGCCCGCAGAAGCGC
GGCCGTCTGGACCGATGGCTGTGTAGAAGTACTCGCCGATAGTGGAAACCGACGCCCCAGCACTCGTCCG
AGGGCAAAGGAACGCGGAGCCACGAACTTCTCTCTGTTAAAGCAAGCAGGAGATGTTGAAGAAAACCCCG
GGCCCATGGTGTCCAAGGGCGAGGAACTGTTCACCGGCGTGGTGCCCATCCTGGTGGAGCTGGACGGCGA
CGTGAACGGCCACAAGTTCAGCGTGTCCGGCGAGGGCGAAGGCGACGCCACCTACGGCAAGCTGACCCTG
AAGTTCATCTGCACCACCGGCAAGCTGCCCGTGCCCTGGCCCACCCTGGTGACCACCCTGACCTACGGCG
TGCAGTGCTTCAGCAGATACCCCGACCACATGAAGCAGCACGATTTCTTCAAGAGCGCCATGCCCGAGGG
CTACGTCCAGGAGCGCACCATCTTTTTCAAGGACGACGGCAACTACAAGACCAGGGCCGAGGTGAAGTTC
GAGGGCGACACACTGGTGAACAGGATCGAGCTGAAGGGCATCGACTTCAAAGAGGACGGCAACATCCTGG
GCCACAAGCTGGAATACAACTACAACAGCCACAACGTGTACATTATGGCCGACAAGCAGAAGAACGGCAT
CAAGGTCAACTTCAAGATCCGGCACAACATCGAGGACGGCAGCGTGCAGCTGGCCGACCACTACCAGCAG
AACACCCCCATCGGCGACGGCCCCGTGCTGCTGCCCGACAACCACTACCTGAGCACCCAGAGCGCTCTCA
GCAAGGACCCCAACGAGAAGCGGGACCACATGGTGCTGAAAGAATTTGTGACAGCCGCCGGAATCACCCT
GGGCATGGACGAGCTGTACAAGAGCAGCGGCCCCAGCGGCAGCAGCAGCCTGGAAGTGCTGTTCCAGGGC
CCCCTGAGCAGCTCTGGCCCCTCTGGCAGCGCCGCCAAGTTCAAAGAAACAGCTGCTGCTAAATTCGAGC
GGCAGCACATGGACAGCGGAGGAGGAGGCGAGAACCTGTACTTTCAGGGAGGCGGAGGCGGAGGGGACTA
TAAGGACGACGACGACAAGCTGACCGACGACCTGCCCAGGGCCTCGCCCTGGAGAGGTTCCCGACATACC
AGATGTCTCGAGGGGGGGCCCGGTACCCAGCTTTTGTTCCCTTTAGTGAGGGTTAATTGCGCGCTTGGCG
TAATCATGGTCATAGCTGTTTCCTGTGTGAAATTGTTATCCGCTCACAATTCCACACAACATACGAGCCG
GAAGCATAAAGTGTAAAGCCTGGGGTGCCTAATGAGTGAGCTAACTCACATTAATTGCGTTGCGCTCACT
GCCCGCTTTCCAGTCGGGAAACCTGTCGTGCCAGCTGCATTAATGAATCGGCCAACGCGCGGGGAGAGGC
GGTTTGCGTATTGGGCGCTCTTCCGCTTCCTCGCTCACTGACTCGCTGCGCTCGGTCGTTCGGCTGCGGC
GAGCGGTATCAGCTCACTCAAAGGCGGTAATACGGTTATCCACAGAATCAGGGGATAACGCAGGAAAGAA
CATGTGAGCAAAAGGCCAGCAAAAGGCCAGGAACCGTAAAAAGGCCGCGTTGCTGGCGTTTTTCCATAGG
CTCCGCCCCCCTGACGAGCATCACAAAAATCGACGCTCAAGTCAGAGGTGGCGAAACCCGACAGGACTAT
AAAGATACCAGGCGTTTCCCCCTGGAAGCTCCCTCGTGCGCTCTCCTGTTCCGACCCTGCCGCTTACCGG
ATACCTGTCCGCCTTTCTCCCTTCGGGAAGCGTGGCGCTTTCTCATAGCTCACGCTGTAGGTATCTCAGT
TCGGTGTAGGTCGTTCGCTCCAAGCTGGGCTGTGTGCACGAACCCCCCGTTCAGCCCGACCGCTGCGCCT
TATCCGGTAACTATCGTCTTGAGTCCAACCCGGTAAGACACGACTTATCGCCACTGGCAGCAGCCACTGG
TAACAGGATTAGCAGAGCGAGGTATGTAGGCGGTGCTACAGAGTTCTTGAAGTGGTGGCCTAACTACGGC
TACACTAGAAGAACAGTATTTGGTATCTGCGCTCTGCTGAAGCCAGTTACCTTCGGAAAAAGAGTTGGTA
GCTCTTGATCCGGCAAACAAACCACCGCTGGTAGCGGTGGTTTTTTTGTTTGCAAGCAGCAGATTACGCG
CAGAAAAAAAGGATCTCAAGAAGATCCTTTGATCTTTTCTACGGGGTCTGACGCTCAGTGGAACGAAAAC
TCACGTTAAGGGATTTTGGTCATGAGATTATCAAAAAGGATCTTCACCTAGATCCTTTTAAATTAAAAAT
GAAGTTTTAAATCAATCTAAAGTATATATGAGTAAACTTGGTCTGACAGTTACCAATGCTTAATCAGTGA
GGCACCTATCTCAGCGATCTGTCTATTTCGTTCATCCATAGTTGCCTGACTCCCCGTCGTGTAGATAACT
ACGATACGGGAGGGCTTACCATCTGGCCCCAGTGCTGCAATGATACCGCGAGACCCACGCTCACCGGCTC
CAGATTTATCAGCAATAAACCAGCCAGCCGGAAGGGCCGAGCGCAGAAGTGGTCCTGCAACTTTATCCGC
CTCCATCCAGTCTATTAATTGTTGCCGGGAAGCTAGAGTAAGTAGTTCGCCAGTTAATAGTTTGCGCAAC
GTTGTTGCCATTGCTACAGGCATCGTGGTGTCACGCTCGTCGTTTGGTATGGCTTCATTCAGCTCCGGTT
CCCAACGATCAAGGCGAGTTACATGATCCCCCATGTTGTGCAAAAAAGCGGTTAGCTCCTTCGGTCCTCC
GATCGTTGTCAGAAGTAAGTTGGCCGCAGTGTTATCACTCATGGTTATGGCAGCACTGCATAATTCTCTT
ACTGTCATGCCATCCGTAAGATGCTTTTCTGTGACTGGTGAGTACTCAACCAAGTCATTCTGAGAATAGT
GTATGCGGCGACCGAGTTGCTCTTGCCCGGCGTCAATACGGGATAATACCGCGCCACATAGCAGAACTTT
AAAAGTGCTCATCATTGGAAAACGTTCTTCGGGGCGAAAACTCTCAAGGATCTTACCGCTGTTGAGATCC
AGTTCGATGTAACCCACTCGTGCACCCAACTGATCTTCAGCATCTTTTACTTTCACCAGCGTTTCTGGGT
GAGCAAAAACAGGAAGGCAAAATGCCGCAAAAAAGGGAATAAGGGCGACACGGAAATGTTGAATACTCAT
ACTCTTCCTTTTTCAATATTATTGAAGCATTTATCAGGGTTATTGTCTCATGAGCGGATACATATTTGAA
TGTATTTAGAAAAATAAACAAATAGGGGTTCCGCGCACATTTCCCCGAAAAGTGCCACCTG
[124 nt withheld, positions 4822-4945]
C
[91 nt withheld, positions 4947-5037]
A
[49 nt withheld, positions 5039-5087]
CCTTTGACGTTGGAGTCCACGTTCTTT
[37 nt withheld, positions 5115-5151]
ACCCTATCTCGGTCTATTCTTTTGATTTATAAGGGATTTTGCCGATTTCGGCCTATTGGTTAAAAAATGA
GCTGATTTAACAAAAATTTAACGCGAATTTTAACAAAATATTAACGCTTACAATTTCCATTCGCCATTCA
GGCTGCGCAACTGTTGGGAAGGGCGATCGGTGCGGGCCTCTTCGCTATTACGCCAGCTGGCGAAAGGGGG
ATGTGCTGCAAGGCGATTAAGTTGGGTAACGCCAGGGTTTTCCCAGTCA
Features (pLannotate 1.2.2; 18 found; start..end, strand, type, name):
     34..52      +  promoter       T7 promoter: promoter for bacteriophage T7 RNA polymerase
     98..332     +  promoter       U6 promoter: RNA polymerase III promoter for human U6 snRNA
    361..436     +  misc_RNA       gRNA scaffold: guide RNA scaffold for the Streptococcus pyogenes CRISPR/Cas9 system
    472..488     +  misc_feature   MCS (fragment): pBluescript multiple cloning site
    530..1552    +  CDS            hph: KHYB_ECOLX - Experimental evidence at protein level: Swiss-Prot protein existence level 1. The aminoglycoside phosphotransferases achieve inactivation of their antibiotic substrates by phosphorylation. Only phosphorylates hygromycin and closely related compounds such as demethyl analogs and destomycin. From Escherichia coli.
   1559..1611    +  CDS            P2A (fragment): 2A peptide from porcine teschovirus-1 polyprotein Eukaryotic ribosomes fail to insert a peptide bond between the Gly and Pro residues, yielding separate polypeptides.
   1616..2332    +  CDS            EGFP: EGFP is a basic (constitutively fluorescent) green fluorescent protein published in 1996, derived from Aequorea victoria. It is reported to be a rapidly-maturing weak dimer with moderate acid sensitivity.
   2597..2617    +  misc_feature   MCS (fragment): pBluescript multiple cloning site
   2630..2648    -  promoter       T3 promoter: promoter for bacteriophage T3 RNA polymerase
   2693..2709    -  protein_bind   lac operator: The lac repressor binds to the lac operator to inhibit transcription in E. coli. This inhibition can be relieved by adding lactose or isopropyl-β-D-thiogalactopyranoside (IPTG). lac repressor encoded by lacI
   2717..2747    -  promoter       lac promoter: promoter for the E. coli lac operon
   2762..2783    -  protein_bind   CAP binding site: CAP binding activates transcription in the presence of cAMP. E. coli catabolite activator protein
   2796..2888    -  CDS            lacI (fragment): lac repressor; lacI; The lac repressor binds to the lac operator to inhibit transcription in E. coli. This inhibition can be relieved by adding lactose or isopropyl-β-D-thiogalactopyranoside (IPTG).
   3071..3659    -  rep_origin     ori: high-copy-number ColE1/pMB1/pBR322/pUC origin of replication
   3830..4690    -  CDS            AmpR: β-lactamase; bla; confers resistance to ampicillin, carbenicillin, and related antibiotics
   4691..4795    -  promoter       AmpR promoter: bla
   4822..5250    +  rep_origin     f1 ori (sequence partly withheld): f1 bacteriophage origin of replication; arrow indicates direction of (+) strand synthesis
   5281..26      -  CDS            lacZα (fragment) (across the origin): LacZα fragment of β-galactosidase; lacZ fragment
