[The description below was written by a language model from this plasmid's Addgene catalogue record and pLannotate feature annotations shown in this document.]
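Description:
pGTag Hygro EGFP nLAP -1 is a 5,410 bp donor plasmid built on the pBluescript KS- bacterial cloning backbone and intended for CRISPR/Cas9-mediated generic protein tagging in mammalian cells. It is propagated in E. coli at high copy from a ColE1/pUC-type origin under ampicillin selection (AmpR with its bla promoter). It keeps the usual pBluescript elements: an f1 origin, flanking T7 and T3 promoters, lac promoter/operator sequences and remnants of lacZα and the multiple cloning site.

The payload is a roughly 2.1 kb Hygro-P2A-nLAP(EGFP) cassette cloned between SalI and XhoI sites. It consists of the hygromycin phosphotransferase gene (hph) followed by a P2A ribosomal-skipping peptide and EGFP. No mammalian promoter is annotated upstream of the cassette, so expression presumably depends on in-frame insertion into a transcribed target gene. In that case the 2A peptide would separate the hygromycin resistance protein from the EGFP-containing tag, which would remain attached to the endogenous protein. The "nLAP" name suggests an N-terminal localization and affinity purification tag. The table annotates only EGFP, leaving a few hundred bases after it unannotated, so any additional affinity modules are not documented here. The "-1" suffix probably denotes a reading-frame variant, though the record does not say so.

Upstream of the cassette, a human U6 promoter drives an S. pyogenes Cas9 guide RNA scaffold, so the plasmid also expresses an sgRNA; its target is not stated. Cas9 itself is not encoded and would have to be supplied separately. Hygromycin selection and EGFP fluorescence allow tagged cells to be enriched and visualised.
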