Addgene plasmid #194321: pGTag Hygro EGFP nLAP -1
Purpose: CRISPR/Cas9-mediated generic protein tagging
Depositing lab: Frank Schnütgen. Depositing organization: Goethe-Universitaet Frankfurt am Main. Publication: CRISPR/Cas9-mediated generic protein tagging in mammalian cells. Thone FMB, Kurrle NS, von Melchner H, Schnutgen F. Methods. 2019 Jul 15;164-165:59-66. doi: 10.1016/j.ymeth.2019.02.018. Epub 2019 Feb 22. PubMed 30797903.
Backbone
  Vector backbone: pBluescript KS-
  Total vector size (bp): 5410
  Vector type: Bacterial cloning vector
  Selectable markers: Hygromycin
Growth in bacteria
  Bacterial resistance: Ampicillin, 100 μg/mL
  Growth temperature: 37°C
  Growth strain: NEB Stable
  Copy number: High Copy
Gene/Insert
  Gene/Insert name: Hygro-P2A-nLAP(EGFP)
  Insert size (bp): 2073
  Cloning method: Restriction Enzyme; 5′ cloning site SalI (not destroyed); 3′ cloning site XhoI (not destroyed)
  Sequencing primers: 5′ M13 forward; 3′ M13 reverse
Terms and licenses: Academic/Nonprofit Terms; Industry Terms: Not Available to Industry
How to cite: pGTag Hygro EGFP nLAP -1 was a gift from Frank Schnütgen (Addgene plasmid # 194321 ; http://n2t.net/addgene:194321 ; RRID:Addgene_194321)
